Addgene plasmid #83757: MSCV-6NBC-GFP-PGK-Puro-Barcode80
Purpose: individual 6N barcode to make barcoded cell line variants
Depositing lab: Monte Winslow. Depositing organization: Stanford University. Publication: An in vivo multiplexed small-molecule screening platform. Gruner BM, Schulze CJ, Yang D, Ogasawara D, Dix MM, Rogers ZN, Chuang CH, McFarland CD, Chiou SH, Brown JM, Cravatt BF, Bogyo M, Winslow MM. Nat Methods. 2016 Sep 12. doi: 10.1038/nmeth.3992. PubMed 27617390.
Backbone
  Vector backbone: MSCV
  Vector type: Retroviral
  Selectable markers: Puromycin
Growth in bacteria
  Bacterial resistance: Ampicillin, 100 μg/mL
  Growth temperature: 37°C
  Growth strain: DH5alpha
  Copy number: High Copy
Gene/Insert
  Gene/Insert name: Barcode80
  Species: Synthetic
  Cloning method: Restriction Enzyme; 5′ cloning site BglII (destroyed during cloning); 3′ cloning site EcoRI (not destroyed)
  Sequencing primers: 5′ CCCTTGAACCTCCTCGTTCGACC
Terms and licenses: Academic/Nonprofit Terms; Industry Terms: Not Available to Industry
How to cite: MSCV-6NBC-GFP-PGK-Puro-Barcode80 was a gift from Monte Winslow (Addgene plasmid # 83757 ; http://n2t.net/addgene:83757 ; RRID:Addgene_83757)
