[The description below was written by a language model from this plasmid's Addgene catalogue record and the feature table of its GenBank file.]
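Description:
MSCV-6NBC-GFP-PGK-Puro-Barcode80 is a 7,018 bp gammaretroviral transfer vector built on the murine stem cell virus (MSCV) backbone. It carries one defined member of a set of synthetic six-nucleotide ("6N") barcodes. It is propagated in E. coli as a high-copy plasmid through a ColE1/pUC-type origin and is selected with ampicillin via the bla gene. Remnants of the lac promoter/operator region from the parental cloning vector lie in the bacterial portion.

The proviral segment is flanked by 5′ and 3′ long terminal repeats from murine embryonic stem cell virus. It includes the MESV Psi packaging signal and a truncated, start-codon-less MMLV gag fragment, an extension of the packaging region generally included to improve encapsidation of the genomic RNA. The vector encodes no viral structural or enzymatic proteins, so these must be supplied in trans by a packaging system. Downstream of the packaging region sits an EGFP coding sequence, with no separate promoter annotated ahead of it, so it is presumably transcribed from the 5′ LTR. A mouse PGK promoter then drives puromycin N-acetyltransferase. Transduced cells can therefore be identified by green fluorescence and enriched with puromycin.

The Barcode80 insert was cloned between a BglII site (destroyed) and an EcoRI site (retained). It is not annotated in the feature table, so its exact position relative to EGFP is not stated in the record. After integration, the barcode gives the cell line a heritable DNA tag. According to the stated purpose and the associated publication title, distinctly barcoded cell line variants made in this way support multiplexed in vivo small-molecule screening.
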