LOCUS       Exported 7018 bp ds-DNA circular SYN 13-MAY-2021
DEFINITION  individual 6N barcode to make barcoded cell line variants.
ACCESSION   .
VERSION     .
KEYWORDS    MSCV-6NBC-GFP-PGK-Puro-Barcode80
SOURCE      synthetic DNA construct
  ORGANISM  synthetic DNA construct
REFERENCE   1 (bases 1 to 7018)
  AUTHORS   Gruner BM, Schulze CJ, Yang D, Ogasawara D, Dix MM, Rogers ZN,
            Chuang CH, McFarland CD, Chiou SH, Brown JM, Cravatt BF, Bogyo M,
            Winslow MM
  TITLE     An in vivo multiplexed small-molecule screening platform.
  JOURNAL   Nat Methods. 2016 Sep 12. doi: 10.1038/nmeth.3992.
  PUBMED    27617390
REFERENCE   2 (bases 1 to 7018)
  AUTHORS   .
  TITLE     Direct Submission
  JOURNAL   Exported May 13, 2021 from SnapGene Server 1.1.58
            http://www.snapgene.com
FEATURES             Location/Qualifiers
     source          1..7018
                     /organism="synthetic DNA construct"
                     /mol_type="other DNA"
     misc_feature    579..920
                     /label=MESV Psi
                     /note="packaging signal of murine embryonic stem cell
                     virus"
     CDS             987..1403
                     /label=gag (truncated)
                     /note="truncated Moloney murine leukemia virus (MMLV) gag
                     gene lacking the start codon"
     primer_bind     1333..1355
                     /label=pLXSN 5'
                     /note="Murine stem cell virus, forward primer. Also called
                     MSCV"
     primer_bind     1371..1387
                     /label=pBABE 5'
                     /note="Psi packaging signal, forward primer for pBABE
                     vectors"
     CDS             1427..2143
                     /codon_start=1
                     /product="enhanced GFP"
                     /label=EGFP
                     /translation="MVSKGEELFTGVVPILVELDGDVNGHKFSVSGEGEGDATYGKLTL
                     KFICTTGKLPVPWPTLVTTLTYGVQCFSRYPDHMKQHDFFKSAMPEGYVQERTIFFKDD
                     GNYKTRAEVKFEGDTLVNRIELKGIDFKEDGNILGHKLEYNYNSHNVYIMADKQKNGIK
                     VNFKIRHNIEDGSVQLADHYQQNTPIGDGPVLLPDNHYLSTQSALSKDPNEKRDHMVLL
                     EFVTAAGITLGMDELYK"
     primer_bind     complement(1472..1493)
                     /label=EGFP-N
                     /note="EGFP, reverse primer"
     primer_bind     complement(1733..1752)
                     /label=EXFP-R
                     /note="For distinguishing EGFP variants, reverse primer"
     primer_bind     2080..2101
                     /label=EGFP-C
                     /note="EGFP, forward primer"
     promoter        2161..2660
                     /label=PGK promoter
                     /note="mouse phosphoglycerate kinase 1 promoter"
     primer_bind     complement(2196..2219)
                     /label=MSCV-rev
                     /note="Murine stem cell virus, reverse primer"
     primer_bind     2593..2612
                     /label=mPGK-F
                     /note="Mouse PGK promoter, forward primer"
     CDS             2681..3280
                     /codon_start=1
                     /gene="pac from Streptomyces alboniger"
                     /product="puromycin N-acetyltransferase"
                     /label=PuroR
                     /note="confers resistance to puromycin"
                     /translation="MTEYKPTVRLATRDDVPRAVRTLAAAFADYPATRHTVDPDRHIER
                     VTELQELFLTRVGLDIGKVWVADDGAAVAVWTTPESVEAGAVFAEIGPRMAELSGSRLA
                     AQQQMEGLLAPHRPKEPAWFLATVGVSPDHQGKGLGSAVVLPGVEAAERAGVPAFLETS
                     APRNLPFYERLGFTVTADVEVPEGPRTWCMTRKPGA"
     primer_bind     complement(2681..2700)
                     /label=Puro-R
                     /note="Puromycin resistance gene, reverse primer. Also
                     called puro-variant-R"
     primer_bind     3177..3197
                     /label=Puro-F
                     /note="Puromycin resistance gene, forward primer"
     LTR             3380..3894
                     /label=3' LTR
                     /note="3' long terminal repeat from murine embryonic stem
                     cell virus"
     primer_bind     complement(4063..4079)
                     /label=M13 rev
                     /note="common sequencing primer, one of multiple similar
                     variants"
     primer_bind     complement(4063..4079)
                     /label=M13 Reverse
                     /note="In lacZ gene. Also called M13-rev"
     primer_bind     complement(4076..4098)
                     /label=M13/pUC Reverse
                     /note="In lacZ gene"
     protein_bind    4087..4103
                     /label=lac operator
                     /bound_moiety="lac repressor encoded by lacI"
                     /note="The lac repressor binds to the lac operator to
                     inhibit transcription in E. coli. This inhibition can be
                     relieved by adding lactose or
                     isopropyl-beta-D-thiogalactopyranoside (IPTG)."
     promoter        complement(4111..4141)
                     /label=lac promoter
                     /note="promoter for the E. coli lac operon"
     protein_bind    4156..4177
                     /label=CAP binding site
                     /bound_moiety="E. coli catabolite activator protein"
                     /note="CAP binding activates transcription in the presence
                     of cAMP."
     primer_bind     complement(4294..4311)
                     /label=L4440
                     /note="L4440 vector, forward primer"
     rep_origin      complement(4465..5053)
                     /direction=LEFT
                     /label=ori
                     /note="high-copy-number ColE1/pMB1/pBR322/pUC origin of
                     replication"
     primer_bind     complement(4545..4564)
                     /label=pBR322ori-F
                     /note="pBR322 origin, forward primer"
     CDS             complement(5224..6084)
                     /codon_start=1
                     /gene="bla"
                     /product="beta-lactamase"
                     /label=AmpR
                     /note="confers resistance to ampicillin, carbenicillin, and
                     related antibiotics"
                     /translation="MSIQHFRVALIPFFAAFCLPVFAHPETLVKVKDAEDQLGARVGYI
                     ELDLNSGKILESFRPEERFPMMSTFKVLLCGAVLSRIDAGQEQLGRRIHYSQNDLVEYS
                     PVTEKHLTDGMTVRELCSAAITMSDNTAANLLLTTIGGPKELTAFLHNMGDHVTRLDRW
                     EPELNEAIPNDERDTTMPVAMATTLRKLLTGELLTLASRQQLIDWMEADKVAGPLLRSA
                     LPAGWFIADKSGAGERGSRGIIAALGPDGKPSRIVVIYTTGSQATMDERNRQIAEIGAS
                     LIKHW"
     primer_bind     5847..5866
                     /label=Amp-R
                     /note="Ampicillin resistance gene, reverse primer"
     promoter        complement(6085..6189)
                     /gene="bla"
                     /label=AmpR promoter
     primer_bind     6257..6275
                     /label=pBRforEco
                     /note="pBR322 vectors, upsteam of EcoRI site, forward
                     primer"
     primer_bind     complement(6313..6335)
                     /label=pGEX 3'
                     /note="pGEX vectors, reverse primer"
     primer_bind     6435..6454
                     /label=pRS-marker
                     /note="pRS vectors, use to sequence yeast selectable
                     marker"
     primer_bind     6648..6670
                     /label=M13/pUC Forward
                     /note="In lacZ gene"
     primer_bind     6798..6817
                     /label=pBRrevBam
                     /note="pBR322 vectors, tet region, downstream of BamHI,
                     reverse primer"
     LTR             7017..515
                     /label=5' LTR
                     /note="5' long terminal repeat from murine embryonic stem
                     cell virus"
ORIGIN
        1 tgaaagaccc cacctgtagg tttggcaagc tagcttaagt aacgccattt tgcaaggcat
       61 ggaaaataca taactgagaa tagagaagtt cagatcaagg ttaggaacag agagacagca
      121 gaatatgggc caaacaggat atctgtggta agcagttcct gccccggctc agggccaaga
      181 acagatggtc cccagatgcg gtcccgccct cagcagtttc tagagaacca tcagatgttt
      241 ccagggtgcc ccaaggacct gaaatgaccc tgtgccttat ttgaactaac caatcagttc
      301 gcttctcgct tctgttcgcg cgcttctgct ccccgagctc aataaaagag cccacaaccc
      361 ctcactcggc gcgccagtcc tccgatagac tgcgtcgccc gggtacccgt attcccaata
      421 aagcctcttg ctgtttgcat ccgaatcgtg gactcgctga tccttgggag ggtctcctca
      481 gattgattga ctgcccacct cgggggtctt tcatttggag gttccaccga gatttggaga
      541 cccctgccca gggaccaccg acccccccgc cgggaggtaa gctggccagc ggtcgtttcg
      601 tgtctgtctc tgtctttgtg cgtgtttgtg ccggcatcta atgtttgcgc ctgcgtctgt
      661 actagttagc taactagctc tgtatctggc ggacccgtgg tggaactgac gagttctgaa
      721 cacccggccg caaccctggg agacgtccca gggactttgg gggccgtttt tgtggcccga
      781 cctgaggaag ggagtcgatg tggaatccga ccccgtcagg atatgtggtt ctggtaggag
      841 acgagaacct aaaacagttc ccgcctccgt ctgaattttt gctttcggtt tggaaccgaa
      901 gccgcgcgtc ttgtctgctg cagcgctgca gcatcgttct gtgttgtctc tgtctgactg
      961 tgtttctgta tttgtctgaa aattagggcc agactgttac cactccctta agtttgacct
     1021 taggtcactg gaaagatgtc gagcggatcg ctcacaacca gtcggtagat gtcaagaaga
     1081 gacgttgggt taccttctgc tctgcagaat ggccaacctt taacgtcgga tggccgcgag
     1141 acggcacctt taaccgagac ctcatcaccc aggttaagat caaggtcttt tcacctggcc
     1201 cgcatggaca cccagaccag gtcccctaca tcgtgacctg ggaagccttg gcttttgacc
     1261 cccctccctg ggtcaagccc tttgtacacc ctaagcctcc gcctcctctt cctccatccg
     1321 ccccgtctct cccccttgaa cctcctcgtt cgaccccgcc tcgatcctcc ctttatccag
     1381 ccctcactcc ttctctaggc gccggaatta gatccgacta tccaccatgg tgagcaaggg
     1441 cgaggagctg ttcaccgggg tggtgcccat cctggtcgag ctggacggcg acgtaaacgg
     1501 ccacaagttc agcgtgtccg gcgagggcga gggcgatgcc acctacggca agctgaccct
     1561 gaagttcatc tgcaccaccg gcaagctgcc cgtgccctgg cccaccctcg tgaccaccct
     1621 gacctacggc gtgcagtgct tcagccgcta ccccgaccac atgaagcagc acgacttctt
     1681 caagtccgcc atgcccgaag gctacgtcca ggagcgcacc atcttcttca aggacgacgg
     1741 caactacaag acccgcgccg aggtgaagtt cgagggcgac accctggtga accgcatcga
     1801 gctgaagggc atcgacttca aggaggacgg caacatcctg gggcacaagc tggagtacaa
     1861 ctacaacagc cacaacgtct atatcatggc cgacaagcag aagaacggca tcaaggtgaa
     1921 cttcaagatc cgccacaaca tcgaggacgg cagcgtgcag ctcgccgacc actaccagca
     1981 gaacaccccc atcggcgacg gccccgtgct gctgcccgac aaccactacc tgagcaccca
     2041 gtccgccctg agcaaagacc ccaacgagaa gcgcgatcac atggtcctgc tggagttcgt
     2101 gaccgccgcc gggatcactc tcggcatgga cgagctgtac aagtagcgga gaattctacc
     2161 gggtagggga ggcgcttttc ccaaggcagt ctggagcatg cgctttagca gccccgctgg
     2221 gcacttggcg ctacacaagt ggcctctggc ctcgcacaca ttccacatcc accggtaggc
     2281 gccaaccggc tccgttcttt ggtggcccct tcgcgccacc ttctactcct cccctagtca
     2341 ggaagttccc ccccgccccg cagctcgcgt cgtgcaggac gtgacaaatg gaagtagcac
     2401 gtctcactag tctcgtgcag atggacagca ccgctgagca atggaagcgg gtaggccttt
     2461 ggggcagcgg ccaatagcag ctttgctcct tcgctttctg ggctcagagg ctgggaaggg
     2521 gtgggtccgg gggcgggctc aggggcgggc tcaggggcgg ggcgggcgcc cgaaggtcct
     2581 ccggaggccc ggcattctgc acgcttcaaa agcgcacgtc tgccgcgctg ttctcctctt
     2641 cctcatctcc gggcctttcg acctgcagcc caagcttacc atgaccgagt acaagcccac
     2701 ggtgcgcctc gccacccgcg acgacgtccc cagggccgta cgcaccctcg ccgccgcgtt
     2761 cgccgactac cccgccacgc gccacaccgt cgatccggac cgccacatcg agcgggtcac
     2821 cgagctgcaa gaactcttcc tcacgcgcgt cgggctcgac atcggcaagg tgtgggtcgc
     2881 ggacgacggc gccgcggtgg cggtctggac cacgccggag agcgtcgaag cgggggcggt
     2941 gttcgccgag atcggcccgc gcatggccga gttgagcggt tcccggctgg ccgcgcagca
     3001 acagatggaa ggcctcctgg cgccgcaccg gcccaaggag cccgcgtggt tcctggccac
     3061 cgtcggcgtc tcgcccgacc accagggcaa gggtctgggc agcgccgtcg tgctccccgg
     3121 agtggaggcg gccgagcgcg ccggggtgcc cgccttcctg gagacctccg cgccccgcaa
     3181 cctccccttc tacgagcggc tcggcttcac cgtcaccgcc gacgtcgagg tgcccgaagg
     3241 accgcgcacc tggtgcatga cccgcaagcc cggtgcctga cgcccgcccc acgacccgca
     3301 gcgcccgacc gaaaggagcg cacgacccca tgcatcgata aaataaaaga ttttatttag
     3361 tctccagaaa aaggggggaa tgaaagaccc cacctgtagg tttggcaagc tagcttaagt
     3421 aacgccattt tgcaaggcat ggaaaataca taactgagaa tagagaagtt cagatcaagg
     3481 ttaggaacag agagacagca gaatatgggc caaacaggat atctgtggta agcagttcct
     3541 gccccggctc agggccaaga acagatggtc cccagatgcg gtcccgccct cagcagtttc
     3601 tagagaacca tcagatgttt ccagggtgcc ccaaggacct gaaatgaccc tgtgccttat
     3661 ttgaactaac caatcagttc gcttctcgct tctgttcgcg cgcttctgct ccccgagctc
     3721 aataaaagag cccacaaccc ctcactcggc gcgccagtcc tccgatagac tgcgtcgccc
     3781 gggtacccgt gtatccaata aaccctcttg cagttgcatc cgacttgtgg tctcgctgtt
     3841 ccttgggagg gtctcctctg agtgattgac tacccgtcag cgggggtctt tcatgggtaa
     3901 cagtttcttg aagttggaga acaacattct gagggtagga gtcgaatatt aagtaatcct
     3961 gactcaatta gccactgttt tgaatccaca tactccaata ctcctgaaat agttcattat
     4021 ggacagcgca gaagagctgg ggagaattaa ttcgtaatca tggtcatagc tgtttcctgt
     4081 gtgaaattgt tatccgctca caattccaca caacatacga gccggaagca taaagtgtaa
     4141 agcctggggt gcctaatgag tgagctaact cacattaatt gcgttgcgct cactgcccgc
     4201 tttccagtcg ggaaacctgt cgtgccagct gcattaatga atcggccaac gcgcggggag
     4261 aggcggtttg cgtattgggc gctcttccgc ttcctcgctc actgactcgc tgcgctcggt
     4321 cgttcggctg cggcgagcgg tatcagctca ctcaaaggcg gtaatacggt tatccacaga
     4381 atcaggggat aacgcaggaa agaacatgtg agcaaaaggc cagcaaaagg ccaggaaccg
     4441 taaaaaggcc gcgttgctgg cgtttttcca taggctccgc ccccctgacg agcatcacaa
     4501 aaatcgacgc tcaagtcaga ggtggcgaaa cccgacagga ctataaagat accaggcgtt
     4561 tccccctgga agctccctcg tgcgctctcc tgttccgacc ctgccgctta ccggatacct
     4621 gtccgccttt ctcccttcgg gaagcgtggc gctttctcat agctcacgct gtaggtatct
     4681 cagttcggtg taggtcgttc gctccaagct gggctgtgtg cacgaacccc ccgttcagcc
     4741 cgaccgctgc gccttatccg gtaactatcg tcttgagtcc aacccggtaa gacacgactt
     4801 atcgccactg gcagcagcca ctggtaacag gattagcaga gcgaggtatg taggcggtgc
     4861 tacagagttc ttgaagtggt ggcctaacta cggctacact agaaggacag tatttggtat
     4921 ctgcgctctg ctgaagccag ttaccttcgg aaaaagagtt ggtagctctt gatccggcaa
     4981 acaaaccacc gctggtagcg gtggtttttt tgtttgcaag cagcagatta cgcgcagaaa
     5041 aaaaggatct caagaagatc ctttgatctt ttctacgggg tctgacgctc agtggaacga
     5101 aaactcacgt taagggattt tggtcatgag attatcaaaa aggatcttca cctagatcct
     5161 tttaaattaa aaatgaagtt ttaaatcaat ctaaagtata tatgagtaaa cttggtctga
     5221 cagttaccaa tgcttaatca gtgaggcacc tatctcagcg atctgtctat ttcgttcatc
     5281 catagttgcc tgactccccg tcgtgtagat aactacgata cgggagggct taccatctgg
     5341 ccccagtgct gcaatgatac cgcgagaccc acgctcaccg gctccagatt tatcagcaat
     5401 aaaccagcca gccggaaggg ccgagcgcag aagtggtcct gcaactttat ccgcctccat
     5461 ccagtctatt aattgttgcc gggaagctag agtaagtagt tcgccagtta atagtttgcg
     5521 caacgttgtt gccattgcta caggcatcgt ggtgtcacgc tcgtcgtttg gtatggcttc
     5581 attcagctcc ggttcccaac gatcaaggcg agttacatga tcccccatgt tgtgcaaaaa
     5641 agcggttagc tccttcggtc ctccgatcgt tgtcagaagt aagttggccg cagtgttatc
     5701 actcatggtt atggcagcac tgcataattc tcttactgtc atgccatccg taagatgctt
     5761 ttctgtgact ggtgagtact caaccaagtc attctgagaa tagtgtatgc ggcgaccgag
     5821 ttgctcttgc ccggcgtcaa tacgggataa taccgcgcca catagcagaa ctttaaaagt
     5881 gctcatcatt ggaaaacgtt cttcggggcg aaaactctca aggatcttac cgctgttgag
     5941 atccagttcg atgtaaccca ctcgtgcacc caactgatct tcagcatctt ttactttcac
     6001 cagcgtttct gggtgagcaa aaacaggaag gcaaaatgcc gcaaaaaagg gaataagggc
     6061 gacacggaaa tgttgaatac tcatactctt cctttttcaa tattattgaa gcatttatca
     6121 gggttattgt ctcatgagcg gatacatatt tgaatgtatt tagaaaaata aacaaatagg
     6181 ggttccgcgc acatttcccc gaaaagtgcc acctgacgtc taagaaacca ttattatcat
     6241 gacattaacc tataaaaata ggcgtatcac gaggcccttt cgtctcgcgc gtttcggtga
     6301 tgacggtgaa aacctctgac acatgcagct cccggagacg gtcacagctt gtctgtaagc
     6361 ggatgccggg agcagacaag cccgtcaggg cgcgtcagcg ggtgttggcg ggtgtcgggg
     6421 ctggcttaac tatgcggcat cagagcagat tgtactgaga gtgcaccata tgcggtgtga
     6481 aataccgcac agatgcgtaa ggagaaaata ccgcatcagg cgccattcgc cattcaggct
     6541 gcgcaactgt tgggaagggc gatcggtgcg ggcctcttcg ctattacgcc agctggcgaa
     6601 agggggatgt gctgcaaggc gattaagttg ggtaacgcca gggttttccc agtcacgacg
     6661 ttgtaaaacg acggcgcaag gaatggtgca tgcaaggaga tggcgcccaa cagtcccccg
     6721 gccacggggc ctgccaccat acccacgccg aaacaagcgc tcatgagccc gaagtggcga
     6781 gcccgatctt ccccatcggt gatgtcggcg atataggcgc cagcaaccgc acctgtggcg
     6841 ccggtgatgc cggccacgat gcgtccggcg tagaggcgat tagtccaatt tgttaaagac
     6901 aggatatcag tggtccaggc tctagttttg actcaacaat atcaccagct gaagcctata
     6961 gagtacgagc catagataaa ataaaagatt ttatttagtc tccagaaaaa ggggggaa
//
