>Addgene plasmid #83757 | MSCV-6NBC-GFP-PGK-Puro-Barcode80 | addgene partial sequence | sequence record 165489 | pLXSN5 5'-CCCTTGAACCTCCTCGTTCGACC-3'
CAGCCCTCACTCCTTCTCTAGGCGCCGGAATTAGATCCGACTATCCACCATGGTGAGCAAGGGCGAGGAG
CTGTTCACCGGGGTGGTGCCCATCCTGGTCGAGCTGGACGGCGACGTAAACGGCCACAAGTTCAGCGTGT
CCGGCGAGGGCGAGGGCGATGCCACCTACGGCAAGCTGACCCTGAAGTTCATCTGCACCACCGGCAAGCT
GCCCGTGCCCTGGCCCACCCTCGTGACCACCCTGACCTACGGCGTGCAGTGCTTCAGCCGCTACCCCGAC
CACATGAAGCAGCACGACTTCTTCAAGTCCGCCATGCCCGAAGGCTACGTCCAGGAGCGCACCATCTTCT
TCAAGGACGACGGCAACTACAAGACCCGCGCCGAGGTGAAGTTCGAGGGCGACACCCTGGTGAACCGCAT
CGAGCTGAAGGGCATCGACTTCAAGGAGGACGGCAACATCCTGGGGCACAAGCTGGAGTACAACTACAAC
AGCCACAACGTCTATATCATGGCCGACAAGCAGAAGAACGGCATCAAGGTGAACTTCAAGATCCGCCACA
ACATCGAGGACGGCAGCGTGCAGCTCGCCGACCACTACCAGCAGAACACCCCCATCGGCGACGGCCCCGT
GCTGCTGCCCGACAACCACTACCTGAGCACCCAGTCCGCCCTGAGCAAAGACCCCAACGAGAAGCGCGAT
CACATGGTCCTGCTGGAGTTCGTGACCGCCGCCGGGATCACTCTCGGCATGGACGAGCTGTACAAGTAGC
GGAGAATTCTACCGGGTAGGGGAGGCGCTTTTCCCAAGGCAGTCTGGAGCATGCGCTTTAG
